>Addgene plasmid #182138 | attB-puro-GA donor | addgene full sequence | sequence record 355629 | Addgene Partial NGS Result
GATGCCAGCTCATTCCTCCCACTCATGATCTATAGATCCCCCGGGCTGCAGGAATTCTACCCACTCTGTC
GATACCCCACCGAGACCCCATTGGGGCCAATACGCCCGCGTTTCTTCCTTTTCCCCACCCCACCCCCCAA
GTTCGGGTGAAGGCCCAGGGCTCGCAGCCAACGTCGGGGCGGCAAGCTTACATCGAGATCCCGGCTTGTC
GACGACGGCGGACTCCGTCGTCAGGATCATCCGTGAGCAAGGGCGAGGAGCTGTTCACCGGGGTGGTGCC
CATCCTGGTCGAGCTGGACGGCGACGTAAACGGCCACAAGTTCAGCGTGTCCGGCGAGGGCGAGGGCGAT
GCCACCTACGGCAAGCTGACCCTGAAGTTCATCTGCACCACCGGCAAGCTGCCCGTGCCCTGGCCCACCC
TCGTGACCACCCTGACCTACGGCGTGCAGTGCTTCAGCCGCTACCCCGACCACATGAAGCAGCACGACTT
CTTCAAGTCCGCCATGCCCGAAGGCTACGTCCAGGAGCGCACCATCTTCTTCAAGGACGACGGCAACTAC
AAGACCCGCGCCGAGGTGAAGTTCGAGGGCGACACCCTGGTGAACCGCATCGAGCTGAAGGGCATCGACT
TCAAGGAGGACGGCAACATCCTGGGGCACAAGCTGGAGTACAACTACAACAGCCACAACGTCTATATCAT
GGCCGACAAGCAGAAGAACGGCATCAAGGTGAACTTCAAGATCCGCCACAACATCGAGGACGGCAGCGTG
CAGCTCGCCGACCACTACCAGCAGAACACCCCCATCGGCGACGGCCCCGTGCTGCTGCCCGACAACCACT
ACCTGAGCACCCAGTCCGCCCTGAGCAAAGACCCCAACGAGAAGCGCGATCACATGGTCCTGCTGGAGTT
CGTGACCGCCGCCGGGATCACTCTCGGCATGGACGAGCTGTACAAGAGCGGCCTGAGGAGCAGAGCCCAG
GCGAGCAACAGCGCCGTGGACGCCACCATGGGCGATCGCCCGGGAATTGACTAGTGCGGCCGCCTAGGAT
CCATGCCGATAGCGTTGGTTGAGTGGATAACCGTATTACCGCCAAGCTTATGCATGTGCCCGTCAGTGGG
CAGAGCGCACATCGCCCACAGTCCCCGAGAAGTTGGGGGGAGGGGTCGGCAATTGAACCGGTGCCTAGAG
AAGGTGGCGCGGGGTAAACTGGGAAAGTGATGTCGTGTACTGGCTCCGCCTTTTTCCCGAGGGTGGGGGA
GAACCGTATATAAGTGCAGTAGTCGCCGTGAACGTTCTTTTTCGCAACGGGTTTGCCGCCAGAACACAGG
TAAGTGCCGTGTGTGGTTCCCGCGGGCCTGGCCTCTTTACGGGTTATGGCCCTTGCGTGCCTTGAATTAC
TTCCACCTGGCTGCAGTACGTGATTCTTGATCCCGAGCTTCGGGTTGGAAGTGGGTGGGAGAGTTCGAGG
CCTTGCGCTTAAGGAGCCCCTTCGCCTCGTGCTTGAGTTGAGGCCTGGCCTGGGCGCTGGGGCCGCCGCG
TGCGAATCTGGTGGCACCTTCGCGCCTGTCTCGCTGCTTTCGATAAGTCTCTAGCCATTTAAAATTTTTG
ATGACCTGCTGCGACGCTTTTTTTCTGGCAAGATAGTCTTGTAAATGCGGGCCAAGATCTGCACACTGGT
ATTTCGGTTTTTGGGGCCGCGGGCGGCGACGGGGCCCGTGCGTCCCAGCGCACATGTTCGGCGAGGCGGG
GCCTGCGAGCGCGGCCACCGAGAATCGGACGGGGGTAGTCTCAAGCTGGCCGGCCTGCTCTGGTGCCTGG
CCTCGCGCCGCCGTGTATCGCCCCGCCCTGGGCGGCAAGGCTGGCCCGGTCGGCACCAGTTGCGTGAGCG
GAAAGATGGCCGCTTCCCGGCCCTGCTGCAGGGAGCTCAAAATGGAGGACGCGGCGCTCGGGAGAGCGGG
CGGGTGAGTCACCCACACAAAGGAAAAGGGCCTTTCCGTCCTCAGCCGTCGCTTCATGTGACTCCACGGA
GTACCGGGCGCCGTCCAGGCACCTCGATTAGTTCTCGCGCTTTTGGAGTACGTCGTCTTTAGGTTGGGGG
GAGGGGTTTTATGCGATGGAGTTTCCCCACACTGAGTGGGTGGAGACTGAAGTTAGGCCAGCTTGGCACT
TGATGTAATTCTCCTTGGAATTTGCCCTTTTTGAGTTTGGATCTTGGTTCATTCTCAAGCCTCAGACAGT
GGTTCAAAGTTTTTTTCTTCCATTTCAGGTGTCGTGAGCTAGCCCACCATGACCGAGTACAAGCCCACGG
TGCGCCTCGCCACCCGCGACGACGTCCCCCGGGCCGTACGCACCCTCGCCGCCGCGTTCGCCGACTACCC
CGCCACGCGCCACACCGTCGACCCGGACCGCCACATCGAGCGGGTCACCGAGCTGCAAGAACTCTTCCTC
ACGCGCGTCGGGCTCGACATCGGCAAGGTGTGGGTCGCGGACGACGGCGCCGCGGTGGCGGTCTGGACCA
CGCCGGAGAGCGTCGAAGCGGGGGCGGTGTTCGCCGAGATCGGCCCGCGCATGGCCGAGTTGAGCGGTTC
CCGGCTGGCCGCGCAGCAACAGATGGAAGGCCTCCTGGCGCCGCACCGGCCCAAGGAGCCCGCGTGGTTC
CTGGCCACCGTCGGCGTCTCGCCCGACCACCAGGGCAAGGGTCTGGGCAGCGCCGTCGTGCTCCCCGGAG
TGGAGGCGGCCGAGCGCGCCGGGGTGCCCGCCTTCCTGGAGACCTCCGCGCCCCGCAACCTCCCCTTCTA
CGAGCGGCTCGGCTTCACCGTCACCGCCGACGTCGAGGTGCCCGAAGGACCGCGCACCTGGTGCATGACC
CGCAAGCCCGGTGCCGGATCGGGAGAGGGCAGAGGAAGTCTGCTAACATGCGGTGACGTCGAGGAGAATC
CTGGCCCACCGGTCGCCACCAGCGAGCTGATTAAGGAGAACATGCACATGAAGCTGTACATGGAGGGCAC
CGTGGACAACCATCACTTCAAGTGCACATCCGAGGGCGAAGGCAAGCCCTACGAGGGCACCCAGACCATG
AGAATCAAGGTGGTCGAGGGCGGCCCTCTCCCCTTCGCCTTCGACATCCTGGCTACTAGCTTCCTCTACG
GCAGCAAGACCTTCATCAACCACACCCAGGGCATCCCCGACTTCTTCAAGCAGTCCTTCCCTGAGGGCTT
CACATGGGAGAGAGTCACCACATACGAAGACGGGGGCGTGCTGACCGCTACCCAGGACACCAGCCTCCAG
GACGGCTGCCTCATCTACAACGTCAAGATCAGAGGGGTGAACTTCACATCCAACGGCCCTGTGATGCAGA
AGAAAACACTCGGCTGGGAGGCCTTCACCGAGACGCTGTACCCCGCTGACGGCGGCCTGGAAGGCAGAAA
CGACATGGCCCTGAAGCTCGTGGGCGGGAGCCATCTGATCGCAAACATCAAGACCACATATAGATCCAAG
AAACCCGCTAAGAACCTCAAGATGCCTGGCGTCTACTATGTGGACTACAGACTGGAAAGAATCAAGGAGG
CCAACAACGAGACCTACGTCGAGCAGCACGAGGTGGCAGTGGCCAGATACTGCGACCTCCCTAGCAAACT
GGGGCACAAGCTTAATTAAGAATTCTCTAGAGGATCCAGACATGATAAGATACATTGATGAGTTTGGACA
AACCACAACTAGAATGCAGTGAAAAAAATGCTTTATTTGTGAAATTTGTGATGCTATTGCTTTATTTGTA
ACCATTATAAGCTGCAATAAACAAGTTAACAACAACAATTGCATTCATTTTATGTTTCAGGTTCAGGGGG
AGGTGTGGGAGGTTTTTTAAAGCAAGTAAAACCTCTACAAATGTGGTATGGCTGATTATGATCCTGCAAG
CCTCGTCGCCGCGGTTTATTCTGTTGACAATTAATCATCGGCATAGTATATCGGCATAGTATAATACGAC
AAGGTGAGGAACTAAACCATGGGATCGGCCATTGAACAAGATGGATTGCACGCAGGTTCTCCGGCCGCTT
GGGTGGAGAGGCTATTCGGCTATGACTGGGCACAACAGACAATCGGCTGCTCTGATGCCGCCGTGTTCCG
GCTGTCAGCGCAGGGGCGCCCGGTTCTTTTTGTCAAGACCGACCTGTCCGGTGCCCTGAATGAACTGCAG
GACGAGGCAGCGCGGCTATCGTGGCTGGCCACGACGGGCGTTCCTTGCGCAGCTGTGCTCGACGTTGTCA
CTGAAGCGGGAAGGGACTGGCTGCTATTGGGCGAAGTGCCGGGGCAGGATCTCCTGTCATCTCACCTTGC
TCCTGCCGAGAAAGTATCCATCATGGCTGATGCAATGCGGCGGCTGCATACGCTTGATCCGGCTACCTGC
CCATTCGACCACCAAGCGAAACATCGCATCGAGCGAGCACGTACTCGGATGGAAGCCGGTCTTGTCGATC
AGGATGATCTGGACGAAGAGCATCAGGGGCTCGCGCCAGCCGAACTGTTCGCCAGGCTCAAGGCGCGCAT
GCCCGGCGGCGAGGATCTCGTCGTGACCCATGGCGATGCCTGCTTGCCGAATATCATGGTGGAAAATGGC
CGCTTTTCTGGATTCATCGACTGTGGCCGGCTGGGTGTGGCGGACCGCTATCAGGACATAGCGTTGGCTA
CCCGTGATATTGCTGAAGAGCTTGGCGGCGAATGGGCTGACCGCTTCCTCGTGCTTTACGGTATCGCCGC
TCCCGATTCGCAGCGCATCGCCTTCTATCGCCTTCTTGACGAGTTCTTCTGAGCGGGACTCTGGGGTTCG
AATAAAGACCGACCAAGCGACGTCTGAGAGCTCCCTGGCGAATTCGGTACCAATAAAAGAGCTTTATTTT
CATGATCTGTGTGTTGGTTTTTGGCCGCGTTGCTGGCGTTTTTCCATAGGCTCCGCCCCCCTGACGAGCA
TCACAAAAATCGACGCTCAAGTCAGAGGTGGCGAAACCCGACAGGACTATAAAGATACCAGGCGTTTCCC
CCTGGAAGCTCCCTCGTGCGCTCTCCTGTTCCGACCCTGCCGCTTACCGGATACCTGTCCGCCTTTCTCC
CTTCGGGAAGCGTGGCGCTTTCTCATAGCTCACGCTGTAGGTATCTCAGTTCGGTGTAGGTCGTTCGCTC
CAAGCTGGGCTGTGTGCACGAACCCCCCGTTCAGCCCGACCGCTGCGCCTTATCCGGTAACTATCGTCTT
GAGTCCAACCCGGTAAGACACGACTTATCGCCACTGGCAGCAGCCACTGGTAACAGGATTAGCAGAGCGA
GGTATGTAGGCGGTGCTACAGAGTTCTTGAAGTGGTGGCCTAACTACGGCTACACTAGAAGAACAGTATT
TGGTATCTGCGCTCTGCTGAAGCCAGTTACCTTCGGAAAAAGAGTTGGTAGCTCTTGATCCGGCAAACAA
ACCACCGCTGGTAGCGGTGGTTTTTTTGTTTGCAAGCAGCAGATTACGCGCAGAAAAAAAGGATCTCAAG
AAGATCCTTTGATCTTTTCTAGTGTGCG
Features (pLannotate 1.2.2; 12 found; start..end, strand, type, name):
      4..38      +  polyA_signal   PGK poly(A) signal (fragment): mouse phosphoglycerate kinase 1 polyadenylation signal
     35..57      +  misc_feature   MCS (fragment): pBluescript multiple cloning site
    123..139     -  polyA_signal   bGH poly(A) signal (fragment): bovine growth hormone polyadenylation signal
    243..956     +  CDS            EGFP: EGFP is a basic (constitutively fluorescent) green fluorescent protein published in 1996, derived from Aequorea victoria. It is reported to be a rapidly-maturing weak dimer with moderate acid sensitivity.
   1106..2277    +  promoter       EF-1α promoter: strong constitutive promoter for human elongation factor EF-1α
   2289..2885    +  CDS            PuroR: puromycin N-acetyltransferase; pac from Streptomyces alboniger; confers resistance to puromycin
   2961..3659    +  CDS            TagBFP: monomeric blue fluorescent protein mammalian codon-optimized
   3673..3807    -  polyA_signal   SV40 poly(A) signal: SV40 polyadenylation signal
   3830..3913    -  CDS            large T antigen (fragment): large T antigen from SV40 (simian virus 40)
   3943..3990    +  promoter       EM7 promoter: synthetic bacterial promoter&nbsp
   4009..4812    +  CDS            NeoR/KanR: aminoglycoside phosphotransferase from Tn5; aph(3')-II (or nptII); confers resistance to neomycin, kanamycin, and G418 (Geneticin®)
   4941..5529    -  rep_origin     ori: high-copy-number ColE1/pMB1/pBR322/pUC origin of replication
