[The description below was written by a language model from this plasmid's Addgene catalogue record and pLannotate feature annotations shown in this document.]
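Description:
attB-puro-GA donor is a 5,558 bp mammalian expression plasmid on a pEF1α backbone. It serves as the DNA donor for gene-sized insertion by twin prime editing (twinPE) combined with Bxb1 recombinase. It replicates in E. coli from a high-copy ColE1/pUC-type origin and is selected with kanamycin. Resistance comes from a Tn5 NeoR/KanR gene driven by the synthetic bacterial EM7 promoter.

The synthetic insert of about 3.5 kb is recorded as attB-GA-EGFP-EF1α-PuroR-T2A-TagBFP. In this approach, twinPE first writes a Bxb1 attachment site into a chosen genomic locus. Bxb1 integrase then recombines that site with the attB on the donor, carrying the plasmid into the genome. "GA" most likely refers to the central dinucleotide of the attB site, which has to match its partner site for recombination, although the record does not define the term. The attB site itself was not picked up by the automated annotation and is known only from the insert name.

The EGFP coding sequence lies downstream of the expected attB position, and no promoter is annotated in front of it. This layout would fit a reporter that is expressed only after integration at a suitable locus, but the record does not say so. A separate cassette uses the strong constitutive human EF-1α promoter to express puromycin N-acetyltransferase and TagBFP. The T2A peptide named in the insert, likewise not annotated, would release them as two proteins, and an SV40 polyadenylation signal lies just downstream, though it is annotated on the opposite strand. This cassette allows puromycin selection and blue-fluorescence tracking of cells carrying the donor. The short PGK and bGH poly(A), MCS and SV40 large T antigen fragments appear to be leftovers from cloning.
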