Addgene plasmid #182138: attB-puro-GA donor
Purpose: attB-puro-GA DNA donor for twinPE and Bxb1 mediated gene-size insertion
Depositing lab: David Liu. Depositing organization: Broad Institute. Publication: Programmable deletion, replacement, integration and inversion of large DNA sequences with twin prime editing. Anzalone AV, Gao XD, Podracky CJ, Nelson AT, Koblan LW, Raguram A, Levy JM, Mercer JAM, Liu DR. Nat Biotechnol. 2022 May;40(5):731-740. doi: 10.1038/s41587-021-01133-w. Epub 2021 Dec 9. PubMed 34887556.
Backbone
  Vector backbone: pEF1α
  Total vector size (bp): 5558
  Vector type: Mammalian Expression
  Selectable markers: Puromycin
Growth in bacteria
  Bacterial resistance: Kanamycin, 50 μg/mL
  Growth temperature: 37°C
  Growth strain: DH5alpha
  Copy number: High Copy
Gene/Insert
  Gene/Insert name: attB-GA-EGFP-EF1α-PuroR-T2A-TagBFP
  Species: Synthetic
  Insert size (bp): 3457
Terms and licenses: Academic/Nonprofit Terms; Industry Terms: Not Available to Industry
How to cite: attB-puro-GA donor was a gift from David Liu (Addgene plasmid # 182138 ; http://n2t.net/addgene:182138 ; RRID:Addgene_182138)
